Addgene plasmid #186063: pTR-473 FOXP1-tNGFR
Purpose: Knockin of truncated NGFR to target gene
Depositing lab: Alexander Marson. Depositing organization: J. David Gladstone Institutes. Publication: High-yield genome engineering in primary cells using a hybrid ssDNA repair template and small-molecule cocktails. Shy BR, Vykunta VS, Ha A, Talbot A, Roth TL, Nguyen DN, Pfeifer WG, Chen YY, Blaeschke F, Shifrut E, Vedova S, Mamedov MR, Chung JJ, Li H, Yu R, Wu D, Wolf J, Martin TG, Castro CE, Ye L, Esensten JH, Eyquem J, Marson A. Nat Biotechnol. 2022 Aug 25:10.1038/s41587-022-01418-8. doi: 10.1038/s41587-022-01418-8. PubMed 36008610.
Backbone
  Vector backbone: PUC19
  Vector type: CRISPR
Growth in bacteria
  Bacterial resistance: Ampicillin, 100 μg/mL
  Growth temperature: 37°C
  Growth strain: DH5alpha
  Copy number: High Copy
Gene/Insert
  Gene/Insert name: FOXP1
  Species: H. sapiens (human)
  Mutation: WT with tNGFR sequence
  Entrez Gene: FOXP1 (a.k.a. 12CC4, HSPC215, MFH, QRF1, hFKH1B)
  Cloning method: Unknown
Terms and licenses: Academic/Nonprofit Terms; Industry Terms: Not Available to Industry
Depositor comments: Please visit https://www.biorxiv.org/content/10.1101/2021.09.02.458799v1 for bioRxiv preprint.
How to cite: pTR-473 FOXP1-tNGFR was a gift from Alexander Marson (Addgene plasmid # 186063 ; http://n2t.net/addgene:186063 ; RRID:Addgene_186063)
