[The description below was written by a language model from this plasmid's Addgene catalogue record and pLannotate feature annotations shown in this document.]
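Description:
pTR-473 FOXP1-tNGFR is a 4,240 nt pUC19-based plasmid catalogued as a CRISPR vector. It carries a donor sequence for knocking a truncated NGFR (tNGFR) coding sequence into the human FOXP1 locus. It is a high-copy bacterial plasmid, replicated from the ColE1/pUC-type origin and selected with ampicillin through the β-lactamase gene and its own promoter. The remaining backbone annotations are ordinary pUC19 remnants flanking the cloning site: fragments of lacZα, lacI, rop and bom, part of the multiple cloning site, and the lac promoter, operator and CAP site. They play no evident role in the payload.

The insert lies between the lacZα fragment and the MCS remnant. The feature table identifies a partial human NGFR coding sequence of about 860 nt, consistent with a truncated form of the low-affinity nerve growth factor receptor, followed a short distance downstream on the same strand by a 165 nt fragment matching human FOXP1 coding sequence. No eukaryotic promoter, polyadenylation signal, guide RNA cassette or Cas9 gene is annotated. This fits a promoterless homology-directed repair template in which expression of the knocked-in tNGFR would depend on the endogenous FOXP1 locus. The unannotated stretches on either side of the NGFR and FOXP1 features presumably contain genomic homology arms and any linker or self-cleaving peptide elements, but the record does not define them, nor does it state the exact junction or reading-frame design.

Truncated NGFR is commonly used as a signalling-deficient cell-surface marker, allowing edited cells to be detected or enriched by antibody staining. The associated publication concerns high-yield genome engineering of primary cells with hybrid ssDNA repair templates, so this plasmid most likely serves as a source for such knock-in templates.
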