Features (pLannotate 1.2.2; 13 found; start..end, strand, type, name):
      9..44      +  CDS            rop (fragment): Rop protein, which maintains plasmids at low copy number; rop
    146..245     +  misc_feature   bom (fragment): basis of mobility region from pBR322
    251..408     -  CDS            lacZα (fragment): LacZα fragment of β-galactosidase; lacZ fragment
    648..1505    +  CDS            NGFR (fragment): TNR16_HUMAN - Also known as TNFRSF16. Experimental evidence at protein level: Swiss-Prot protein existence level 1. Low affinity receptor which can bind to NGF, BDNF, NTF3, and NTF4. Forms a heterodimeric receptor with SORCS2 that binds the precursor forms of NGF, BDNF and NTF3 with high affinity, and has much lower affinity for mature NGF and BDNF (PubMed:24908487). Plays an important role in differentiation and survival of specific neuronal populations during development (By similarity). Can mediate cell survival as well as cell death of neural cells. Plays a role in the inactivation of RHOA
   1560..1724    +  CDS            FOXP1 (fragment): FOXP1_HUMAN - Experimental evidence at protein level: Swiss-Prot protein existence level 1. [Isoform 8]: Involved in transcriptional regulation in embryonic stem cells (ESCs). Stimulates expression of transcription factors that are required for pluripotency and decreases expression of differentiation-associated genes. Has distinct DNA-binding specifities as compared to the canonical form and preferentially binds DNA with the sequence 5'-CGATACAA-3' (or closely related sequences) (PubMed:21924763). Promotes ESC self-renewal and pluripotency (By similarity). From Homo sapiens (Human).
   1983..2015    +  misc_feature   MCS (fragment): pUC18/19 multiple cloning site
   2052..2068    -  protein_bind   lac operator: The lac repressor binds to the lac operator to inhibit transcription in E. coli. This inhibition can be relieved by adding lactose or isopropyl-β-D-thiogalactopyranoside (IPTG). lac repressor encoded by lacI
   2076..2106    -  promoter       lac promoter: promoter for the E. coli lac operon
   2121..2142    -  protein_bind   CAP binding site: CAP binding activates transcription in the presence of cAMP. E. coli catabolite activator protein
   2155..2247    -  CDS            lacI (fragment): lac repressor; lacI; The lac repressor binds to the lac operator to inhibit transcription in E. coli. This inhibition can be relieved by adding lactose or isopropyl-β-D-thiogalactopyranoside (IPTG).
   2430..3018    -  rep_origin     ori: high-copy-number ColE1/pMB1/pBR322/pUC origin of replication
   3189..4049    -  CDS            AmpR: β-lactamase; bla; confers resistance to ampicillin, carbenicillin, and related antibiotics
   4050..4154    -  promoter       AmpR promoter: bla
>Addgene plasmid #186063 | pTR-473 FOXP1-tNGFR | addgene full sequence | sequence record 367286 | Addgene NGS Result
CCTTTCGTCTCGCGCGTTTCGGTGATGACGGTGAAAACCTCTGACACATGCAGCTCCCGGAGACGGTCAC
AGCTTGTCTGTAAGCGGATGCCGGGAGCAGACAAGCCCGTCAGGGCGCGTCAGCGGGTGTTGGCGGGTGT
CGGGGCTGGCTTAACTATGCGGCATCAGAGCAGATTGTACTGAGAGTGCACCATATGCGGTGTGAAATAC
CGCACAGATGCGTAAGGAGAAAATACCGCATCAGGCGCCATTCGCCATTCAGGCTGCGCAACTGTTGGGA
AGGGCGATCGGTGCGGGCCTCTTCGCTATTACGCCAGCTGGCGAAAGGGGGATGTGCTGCAAGGCGATTA
AGTTGGGTAACGCCAGGGTTTTCCCAGTCACGACGTTGTAAAACGACGGCCAGTGAATTCGAGCTCGGTA
CCCGGGGATTGAATTGGGAATGACAGTTTCAGACCCGAAACTAGGGGCATGGCCCACTAATGAGGGGATA
AGTTGAGTGAAAGAAAATGACAACTGTTTACAGATTTTGGCAACATTTAAACCAAGGCCCTTCTCCTTAT
GCACAACAACTGCTTTAACAGCTGCTTTTTTTTTCTCCCCCCCACCCTCCCCCCATCTTGGAAATCCTTG
TATCAGGTTTTTGAGTCATGGGGGCAGGTGCCACTGGCCGCGCCATGGACGGGCCGCGCCTGCTGCTGTT
GCTGCTTCTGGGGGTGTCCCTTGGAGGTGCCAAGGAGGCATGCCCCACAGGCCTGTACACACACAGCGGT
GAGTGCTGCAAAGCCTGCAACCTGGGCGAGGGTGTGGCCCAGCCTTGTGGAGCCAACCAGACCGTGTGTG
AGCCCTGCCTGGACAGCGTGACGTTCTCCGACGTGGTGAGCGCGACCGAGCCGTGCAAGCCGTGCACCGA
GTGCGTGGGGCTCCAGAGCATGTCGGCGCCATGCGTGGAGGCCGACGACGCCGTGTGCCGCTGCGCCTAC
GGCTACTACCAGGATGAGACGACTGGGCGCTGCGAGGCGTGCCGCGTGTGCGAGGCGGGCTCGGGCCTCG
TGTTCTCCTGCCAGGACAAGCAGAACACCGTGTGCGAGGAGTGCCCCGACGGCACGTATTCCGACGAGGC
CAACCACGTGGACCCGTGCCTGCCCTGCACCGTGTGCGAGGACACCGAGCGCCAGCTCCGCGAGTGCACA
CGCTGGGCCGACGCCGAGTGCGAGGAGATCCCTGGCCGTTGGATTACACGGTCCACACCCCCAGAGGGCT
CGGACAGCACAGCCCCCAGCACCCAGGAGCCTGAGGCACCTCCAGAACAAGACCTCATAGCCAGCACGGT
GGCAGGTGTGGTGACCACAGTGATGGGCAGCTCCCAGCCCGTGGTGACCCGAGGCACCACCGACAACCTC
ATCCCTGTCTATTGCTCCATCCTGGCTGCTGTGGTTGTGGGTCTTGTGGCCTACATAGCCTTCAAGAGGT
GGAACAGCCGCGCCAAGCGCTCGGGTTCGGGTGCCACCAACTTCAGCCTGCTGAAGCAGGCCGGCGACGT
GGAGGAGAACCCTGGCCCTATGATGCAAGAATCTGGCACTGAGACAAAAAGTAACGGTTCAGCCATCCAG
AATGGGTCGGGCGGCAGCAACCACTTACTAGAGTGCGGCGGTCTTCGGGAGGGGCGGTCCAACGGAGAGA
CGCCGGCCGTGGACATCGGGGCAGCTGACCTCGCCCACGCCCAGCAGCAGCAGCAACAGGTACTGGGCTT
TGGAGTCTTGGGAGGTGGAGGTGGTGGGTGCGAATTTTACTGCTGAATTTTACACTTAATCGCGATCTCG
CGATCAGTGTTTTGTGTTCACCTGTCTGTCCATCTGTCTTTCTGTCTGTCAGTGGCATCTCATAAACCAT
CAGCCCTCTAGGAGTCCCAGCAGTTGGCTTAAGAGACTAATTTCAAGCCCTTGGGAGTTGGAAGTCCTGC
AGGTCCCCTTGTGGGGAGCAGTTCCTCTAGAGTCGACCTGCAGGCATGCAAGCTTGGCGTAATCATGGTC
ATAGCTGTTTCCTGTGTGAAATTGTTATCCGCTCACAATTCCACACAACATACGAGCCGGAAGCATAAAG
TGTAAAGCCTGGGGTGCCTAATGAGTGAGCTAACTCACATTAATTGCGTTGCGCTCACTGCCCGCTTTCC
AGTCGGGAAACCTGTCGTGCCAGCTGCATTAATGAATCGGCCAACGCGCGGGGAGAGGCGGTTTGCGTAT
TGGGCGCTCTTCCGCTTCCTCGCTCACTGACTCGCTGCGCTCGGTCGTTCGGCTGCGGCGAGCGGTATCA
GCTCACTCAAAGGCGGTAATACGGTTATCCACAGAATCAGGGGATAACGCAGGAAAGAACATGTGAGCAA
AAGGCCAGCAAAAGGCCAGGAACCGTAAAAAGGCCGCGTTGCTGGCGTTTTTCCATAGGCTCCGCCCCCC
TGACGAGCATCACAAAAATCGACGCTCAAGTCAGAGGTGGCGAAACCCGACAGGACTATAAAGATACCAG
GCGTTTCCCCCTGGAAGCTCCCTCGTGCGCTCTCCTGTTCCGACCCTGCCGCTTACCGGATACCTGTCCG
CCTTTCTCCCTTCGGGAAGCGTGGCGCTTTCTCATAGCTCACGCTGTAGGTATCTCAGTTCGGTGTAGGT
CGTTCGCTCCAAGCTGGGCTGTGTGCACGAACCCCCCGTTCAGCCCGACCGCTGCGCCTTATCCGGTAAC
TATCGTCTTGAGTCCAACCCGGTAAGACACGACTTATCGCCACTGGCAGCAGCCACTGGTAACAGGATTA
GCAGAGCGAGGTATGTAGGCGGTGCTACAGAGTTCTTGAAGTGGTGGCCTAACTACGGCTACACTAGAAG
AACAGTATTTGGTATCTGCGCTCTGCTGAAGCCAGTTACCTTCGGAAAAAGAGTTGGTAGCTCTTGATCC
GGCAAACAAACCACCGCTGGTAGCGGTGGTTTTTTTGTTTGCAAGCAGCAGATTACGCGCAGAAAAAAAG
GATCTCAAGAAGATCCTTTGATCTTTTCTACGGGGTCTGACGCTCAGTGGAACGAAAACTCACGTTAAGG
GATTTTGGTCATGAGATTATCAAAAAGGATCTTCACCTAGATCCTTTTAAATTAAAAATGAAGTTTTAAA
TCAATCTAAAGTATATATGAGTAAACTTGGTCTGACAGTTACCAATGCTTAATCAGTGAGGCACCTATCT
CAGCGATCTGTCTATTTCGTTCATCCATAGTTGCCTGACTCCCCGTCGTGTAGATAACTACGATACGGGA
GGGCTTACCATCTGGCCCCAGTGCTGCAATGATACCGCGAGACCCACGCTCACCGGCTCCAGATTTATCA
GCAATAAACCAGCCAGCCGGAAGGGCCGAGCGCAGAAGTGGTCCTGCAACTTTATCCGCCTCCATCCAGT
CTATTAATTGTTGCCGGGAAGCTAGAGTAAGTAGTTCGCCAGTTAATAGTTTGCGCAACGTTGTTGCCAT
TGCTACAGGCATCGTGGTGTCACGCTCGTCGTTTGGTATGGCTTCATTCAGCTCCGGTTCCCAACGATCA
AGGCGAGTTACATGATCCCCCATGTTGTGCAAAAAAGCGGTTAGCTCCTTCGGTCCTCCGATCGTTGTCA
GAAGTAAGTTGGCCGCAGTGTTATCACTCATGGTTATGGCAGCACTGCATAATTCTCTTACTGTCATGCC
ATCCGTAAGATGCTTTTCTGTGACTGGTGAGTACTCAACCAAGTCATTCTGAGAATAGTGTATGCGGCGA
CCGAGTTGCTCTTGCCCGGCGTCAATACGGGATAATACCGCGCCACATAGCAGAACTTTAAAAGTGCTCA
TCATTGGAAAACGTTCTTCGGGGCGAAAACTCTCAAGGATCTTACCGCTGTTGAGATCCAGTTCGATGTA
ACCCACTCGTGCACCCAACTGATCTTCAGCATCTTTTACTTTCACCAGCGTTTCTGGGTGAGCAAAAACA
GGAAGGCAAAATGCCGCAAAAAAGGGAATAAGGGCGACACGGAAATGTTGAATACTCATACTCTTCCTTT
TTCAATATTATTGAAGCATTTATCAGGGTTATTGTCTCATGAGCGGATACATATTTGAATGTATTTAGAA
AAATAAACAAATAGGGGTTCCGCGCACATTTCCCCGAAAAGTGCCACCTGACGTCTAAGAAACCATTATT
ATCATGACATTAACCTATAAAAATAGGCGTATCACGAGGC
